>Addgene plasmid #222960 | pWXC077 | addgene full sequence | sequence record 441119 | Addgene NGS Result
AGCGCAACGCAATTAATGTGAGTTAGCTCACTCATTAGGCACCCCAGGCTTTACACTTTATGCTTCCGGC
TCGTATGTTGTGTGGAATTGTGAGCGGATAACAATTTCACACAGGAAACAGCTATGACCATGATTACGCC
AAGCTGTAAGTTTAAACATGATCTTACTAACTAACTATTCTCATTTAAATTTTCAGAGCTTAAAAATGGC
TGAAATCACTCACAACGATGGATACGCTAACAACTTGGAAATGAAATAAGCTTGCATGCCTGCAGGTCGA
CTCTAGAGGATCCCCGGGATTGGCCAAAGGACCCAAAGGTATGTTTCGAATGATACTAACATAACATAGA
ACATTTTCAGGAGGACCCTTGGAGGGTACCGGTAGAAAAAATGGACTCCACCGAGGCCGTCATCAAGGAG
TTCATGCGTTTCAAGGTCCACATGGAGGGATCCATGAACGGACACGAGTTCGAGATCGAGGGAGAGGGAG
AGGGACGTCCATACGAGGGAACCCAAACCGCCAAGCTCCGTGTCACCAAGGTAAGTTTAAACATATATAT
ACTAACTAACCCTGATTATTTAAATTTTCAGGGAGGACCACTCCCATTCTCCTGGGACATCCTCTCCCCA
CAATTCATGTACGGATCCCGTGCCTTCACCAAGCACCCAGCCGACATCCCAGACTACTGGAAGCAATCCT
TCCCAGAGGGATTCAAGTGGGAGCGTGTCATGAACTTCGAGGACGGAGGAGCCGTCTCCGTCGCCCAAGA
CACCTCCCTCGAGGACGGAACCCTCATCTACAAGGTCAAGCTCCGTGGAACCAACTTCCCACCAGACGGA
CCAGTCATGCAAAAGAAGACCATGGGATGGGAGGCCTCCACCGAGCGTCTCTACCCAGAGGACGTCGTCC
TCAAGGTAAGTTTAAACAGTTCGGTACTAACTAACCATACATATTTAAATTTTCAGGGAGACATCAAGAT
GGCCCTCCGTCTCAAGGACGGAGGACGTTACCTCGCCGACTTCAAGACCACCTACCGTGCCAAGAAGCCA
GTCCAAATGCCAGGAGCCTTCAACATCGACCGTAAGCTCGACATCACCTCCCACAACGAGGACTACACCG
TCGTCGAGCAATACGAGCGTTCCGTCGCCCGTCACTCCACCGGAGGATCCGGAGGATCCTAACATTCGTA
GAATTCCAACTGAGCGCCGGTCGCTACCATTACCAACTTGTCTGGTGTCAAAAATAATAGGGGCCGCTGT
CATCAGAGTAAGTTTAAACTGAGTTCTACTAACTAACGAGTAATATTTAAATTTTCAGCATCTCGCGCCC
GTGCCTCTGACTTCTAAGTCCAATTACTCTTCAACATCCCTACATGCTCTTTCTCCCTGTGCTCCCACCC
CCTATTTTTGTTATTATCAAAAAACTTCTCTTAATTTCTTTGTTTTTTAGCTTCTTTTAAGTCACCTCTA
ACAATGAAATTGTGTAGATTCAAAAATAGAATTAATTCGTAATAAAAAGTCGAAAAAAATTGTGCTCCCT
CCCCCCATTAATAATAATTCTATCCCAAAATCTACACAATGTTCTGTGTACACTTCTTATGTTTTTTACT
TCTGATAAATTTTTTTGAAACATCATAGAAAAAACCGCACACAAAATACCTTATCATATGTTACGTTTCA
GTTTATGACCGCAATTTTTATTTCTTCGCACGTCTGGGCCTCTCATGACGTCAAATCATGCTCATCGTGA
AAAAGTTTTGGAGTATTTTTGGAATTTTTCAATCAAGTGAAAGTTTATGAAATTAATTTTCCTGCTTTTG
CTTTTTGGGGTTTCCCCTATTGTTTGTCAAGATTTCGAGGACGGCGTTTTTCTTGCTAAAATCACAAGTA
TTGATGAGCACGATGCAAGAAAGATCGGAAGAAGGTTTGGGTTTGAGGCTCAGTGGAAGGTGAGTAGAAG
TTGATAATTTGAAAGTGGAGTAGTGTCTATGGGGTTTTTGCCTTAAATGACAGAATACATTCCCAATATA
CCAAACATAACTGTTTCCTACTAGTCGGCCGTACGGGCCCTTTCGTCTCGCGCGTTTCGGTGATGACGGT
GAAAACCTCTGACACATGCAGCTCCCGGAGACGGTCACAGCTTGTCTGTAAGCGGATGCCGGGAGCAGAC
AAGCCCGTCAGGGCGCGTCAGCGGGTGTTGGCGGGTGTCGGGGCTGGCTTAACTATGCGGCATCAGAGCA
GATTGTACTGAGAGTGCACCATATGCGGTGTGAAATACCGCACAGATGCGTAAGGAGAAAATACCGCATC
AGGCGGCCTTAAGGGCCTCGTGATACGCCTATTTTTATAGGTTAATGTCATGATAATAATGGTTTCTTAG
ACGTCAGGTGGCACTTTTCGGGGAAATGTGCGCGGAACCCCTATTTGTTTATTTTTCTAAATACATTCAA
ATATGTATCCGCTCATGAGACAATAACCCTGATAAATGCTTCAATAATATTGAAAAAGGAAGAGTATGAG
TATTCAACATTTCCGTGTCGCCCTTATTCCCTTTTTTGCGGCATTTTGCCTTCCTGTTTTTGCTCACCCA
GAAACGCTGGTGAAAGTAAAAGATGCTGAAGATCAGTTGGGTGCACGAGTGGGTTACATCGAACTGGATC
TCAACAGCGGTAAGATCCTTGAGAGTTTTCGCCCCGAAGAACGTTTTCCAATGATGAGCACTTTTAAAGT
TCTGCTATGTGGCGCGGTATTATCCCGTATTGACGCCGGGCAAGAGCAACTCGGTCGCCGCATACACTAT
TCTCAGAATGACTTGGTTGAGTACTCACCAGTCACAGAAAAGCATCTTACGGATGGCATGACAGTAAGAG
AATTATGCAGTGCTGCCATAACCATGAGTGATAACACTGCGGCCAACTTACTTCTGACAACGATCGGAGG
ACCGAAGGAGCTAACCGCTTTTTTGCACAACATGGGGGATCATGTAACTCGCCTTGATCGTTGGGAACCG
GAGCTGAATGAAGCCATACCAAACGACGAGCGTGACACCACGATGCCTGTAGCAATGGCAACAACGTTGC
GCAAACTATTAACTGGCGAACTACTTACTCTAGCTTCCCGGCAACAATTAATAGACTGGATGGAGGCGGA
TAAAGTTGCAGGACCACTTCTGCGCTCGGCCCTTCCGGCTGGCTGGTTTATTGCTGATAAATCTGGAGCC
GGTGAGCGTGGGTCTCGCGGTATCATTGCAGCACTGGGGCCAGATGGTAAGCCCTCCCGTATCGTAGTTA
TCTACACGACGGGGAGTCAGGCAACTATGGATGAACGAAATAGACAGATCGCTGAGATAGGTGCCTCACT
GATTAAGCATTGGTAACTGTCAGACCAAGTTTACTCATATATACTTTAGATTGATTTAAAACTTCATTTT
TAATTTAAAAGGATCTAGGTGAAGATCCTTTTTGATAATCTCATGACCAAAATCCCTTAACGTGAGTTTT
CGTTCCACTGAGCGTCAGACCCCGTAGAAAAGATCAAAGGATCTTCTTGAGATCCTTTTTTTCTGCGCGT
AATCTGCTGCTTGCAAACAAAAAAACCACCGCTACCAGCGGTGGTTTGTTTGCCGGATCAAGAGCTACCA
ACTCTTTTTCCGAAGGTAACTGGCTTCAGCAGAGCGCAGATACCAAATACTGTTCTTCTAGTGTAGCCGT
AGTTAGGCCACCACTTCAAGAACTCTGTAGCACCGCCTACATACCTCGCTCTGCTAATCCTGTTACCAGT
GGCTGCTGCCAGTGGCGATAAGTCGTGTCTTACCGGGTTGGACTCAAGACGATAGTTACCGGATAAGGCG
CAGCGGTCGGGCTGAACGGGGGGTTCGTGCACACAGCCCAGCTTGGAGCGAACGACCTACACCGAACTGA
GATACCTACAGCGTGAGCTATGAGAAAGCGCCACGCTTCCCGAAGGGAGAAAGGCGGACAGGTATCCGGT
AAGCGGCAGGGTCGGAACAGGAGAGCGCACGAGGGAGCTTCCAGGGGGAAACGCCTGGTATCTTTATAGT
CCTGTCGGGTTTCGCCACCTCTGACTTGAGCGTCGATTTTTGTGATGCTCGTCAGGGGGGCGGAGCCTAT
GGAAAAACGCCAGCAACGCGGCCTTTTTACGGTTCCTGGCCTTTTGCTGGCCTTTTGCTCACATGTTCTT
TCCTGCGTTATCCCCTGATTCTGTGGATAACCGTATTACCGCCTTTGAGTGAGCTGATACCGCTCGCCGC
AGCCGAACGACCGAGCGCAGCGAGTCAGTGAGCGAGGAAGCGGAAGAGCGCCCAATACGCAAACCGCCTC
TCCCCGCGCGTTGGCCGATTCATTAATGCAGCTGGCACGACAGGTTTCCCGACTGGAAAGCGGGCAGTG
Features (pLannotate 1.2.2; 12 found; start..end, strand, type, name):
     14..35      +  protein_bind   CAP binding site: CAP binding activates transcription in the presence of cAMP. E. coli catabolite activator protein
     50..80      +  promoter       lac promoter: promoter for the E. coli lac operon
     88..104     +  protein_bind   lac operator: The lac repressor binds to the lac operator to inhibit transcription in E. coli. This inhibition can be relieved by adding lactose or isopropyl-β-D-thiogalactopyranoside (IPTG). lac repressor encoded by lacI
    258..298     -  misc_feature   MCS (fragment): pUC18/19 multiple cloning site
    403..1167    +  CDS            mScarlet: mScarlet is a basic (constitutively fluorescent) red fluorescent protein published in 2016, derived from synthetic construct. It has moderate acid sensitivity.
   1797..1949    +  CDS            aex-5 (fragment): AEX5_CAEEL - Also known as kpc-3 From Caenorhabditis elegans.
   2077..2112    +  CDS            rop (fragment): Rop protein, which maintains plasmids at low copy number; rop
   2214..2313    +  misc_feature   bom (fragment): basis of mobility region from pBR322
   2411..2515    +  promoter       AmpR promoter: bla
   2516..3376    +  CDS            AmpR: β-lactamase; bla; confers resistance to ampicillin, carbenicillin, and related antibiotics
   3547..4135    +  rep_origin     ori: high-copy-number ColE1/pMB1/pBR322/pUC origin of replication
   4318..1       +  CDS            lacI (fragment) (across the origin): lac repressor; lacI; The lac repressor binds to the lac operator to inhibit transcription in E. coli. This inhibition can be relieved by adding lactose or isopropyl-β-D-thiogalactopyranoside (IPTG).
