[The description below was written by a language model from this plasmid's Addgene catalogue record and pLannotate feature annotations shown in this document.]
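Description:
pWXC077 is a 4.4 kb worm expression plasmid that carries a Caenorhabditis elegans codon-optimized version of the red fluorescent protein mScarlet3, interrupted by three introns, cloned into the pPD95.75 backbone. It is propagated in E. coli as a high-copy plasmid through a ColE1/pUC-type origin of replication and is selected with ampicillin through a β-lactamase (AmpR) gene driven by its own promoter. The backbone also retains typical pUC-derived remnants: a CAP binding site, lac promoter and lac operator, a fragment of the pUC18/19 multiple cloning site, and short fragments of lacI, rop and the bom region. None of these is relevant to expression in the worm.

The fluorescent protein coding region lies just downstream of the residual polylinker. The automated annotation labels it generically as mScarlet, while the catalogue entry identifies it as the synthetic mScarlet3 variant. Codon adaptation and artificial introns are standard devices for improving transgene expression in C. elegans. No worm promoter is annotated upstream of the reporter, which suggests that a promoter or gene fragment of interest is meant to be inserted at the cloning site to create transcriptional or translational fusions, although the record does not say this. Downstream of the reporter, the only annotated worm-derived element is a short match to aex-5. The record does not describe a 3′ UTR or explain that match. The associated publication compares new mScarlet-based red tags in C. elegans, so the plasmid probably serves as a source or template of optimized mScarlet3 for building reporters and tagged genes.
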