Addgene plasmid #222960: pWXC077
Purpose: C. elegans codon-optimized mScarlet3 with 3 introns cloned into pPD95.75 backbone
Depositing lab: Oliver Hobert. Depositing organization: Columbia University. Publication: Comparative analysis of new mScarlet-based red fluorescent tags in Caenorhabditis elegans. Cao WX, Merritt DM, Pe K, Cesar M, Hobert O. Genetics. 2024 Oct 7;228(2):iyae126. doi: 10.1093/genetics/iyae126. PubMed 39103170.
Backbone
  Vector backbone: pPD95.75
  Vector type: Worm Expression
Growth in bacteria
  Bacterial resistance: Ampicillin, 100 μg/mL
  Growth temperature: 37°C
  Growth strain: DH5alpha
  Copy number: High Copy
Gene/Insert
  Gene/Insert name: mScarlet3
  Species: Synthetic
Terms and licenses: Academic/Nonprofit Terms; Industry Terms: Not Available to Industry
Depositor comments: Please visit https://doi.org/10.1101/2024.06.11.598534 for bioRxiv preprint.
How to cite: pWXC077 was a gift from Oliver Hobert (Addgene plasmid # 222960 ; http://n2t.net/addgene:222960 ; RRID:Addgene_222960)
